Addgene plasmid #152754: pGBW-m4133740
Purpose: Mammalian expression plasmid for SARS-CoV-2 nsp4
Depositing lab: Ginkgo Bioworks & Benjie Chen. Depositing organization: Ginkgo Bioworks.
Backbone
  Vector backbone: pTwist_CMV_Puro_6
  Backbone size w/o insert (bp): 6080
  Vector type: Mammalian Expression
  Selectable markers: Puromycin
Growth in bacteria
  Bacterial resistance: Ampicillin, 100 μg/mL
  Growth temperature: 37°C
  Growth strain: DH5alpha
  Copy number: High Copy
Gene/Insert
  Gene/Insert name: SARS-CoV-2 nsp4
  Species: Severe acute respiratory syndrome coronavirus 2
  Insert size (bp): 1499
  Mutation: wt
  Entrez Gene: ORF1ab (a.k.a. GU280_gp01)
  Promoter: CMV
  Tag / fusion protein: Cleavable TEV;CBP (C terminal on backbone)
  Cloning method: Unknown
Resource information
  A portion of this plasmid was derived from a plasmid made by: GinkgoBioworks
Depositor comments: NCBI reference sequence: YP_009725300.1
How to cite: pGBW-m4133740 was a gift from Ginkgo Bioworks & Benjie Chen (Addgene plasmid # 152754 ; http://n2t.net/addgene:152754 ; RRID:Addgene_152754)
