[The description below was written by a language model from this plasmid's Addgene catalogue record and pLannotate feature annotations shown in this document.]
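Description:
pGBW-m4133740 is a mammalian expression plasmid for non-structural protein 4 (nsp4) of SARS-CoV-2, built on the pTwist_CMV_Puro_6 backbone. It is propagated in E. coli as a high-copy plasmid through a ColE1/pUC-type origin and selected with ampicillin via a full-length β-lactamase gene. For selection in mammalian cells it carries a separate cassette in which the human ubiquitin C promoter drives puromycin N-acetyltransferase, followed by a synthetic polyadenylation signal.

The roughly 1.5 kb wild-type nsp4 coding sequence, a segment of the viral ORF1ab polyprotein, sits downstream of the CMV immediate early enhancer and promoter elements and is followed by an SV40 polyadenylation signal. The automated annotation recognises this insert only as a fragment of the replicase polyprotein 1a, and the descriptive text it attaches concerns nsp10. That text is a generic carry-over from the polyprotein database entry rather than a statement about this insert, which the catalogue identifies as nsp4. The backbone supplies a C-terminal tag consisting of a TEV protease cleavage site and a calmodulin-binding peptide. The feature table detects only a short CBP fragment and does not annotate the TEV site. Such a tag allows calcium-dependent capture on calmodulin resin and subsequent removal of the tag by TEV cleavage. The expression unit is flanked by β-globin insulator elements, T7 and rrnG bacterial terminators and an upstream synthetic poly(A) signal, which help isolate it from read-through transcription elsewhere in the plasmid.

The construct is suited to transient or puromycin-selected expression of nsp4 in mammalian cells, for example for affinity purification or interaction studies, although the record states no purpose beyond expression.
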