Features (pLannotate 1.2.2; 20 found; start..end, strand, type, name):
      8..1507    +  CDS            R1A_SARS2 (fragment): Experimental evidence at protein level: Swiss-Prot protein existence level 1. [Non-structural protein 10]: Plays a pivotal role in viral transcription by stimulating both nsp14 3'-5' exoribonuclease and nsp16 2'-O-methyltransferase activities. Therefore plays an essential role in viral mRNAs cap methylation. From Severe acute respiratory syndrome coronavirus 2 (2019-nCoV) (SARS-CoV-2).
   1535..1551    +  CDS            CBP (fragment): calmodulin-binding peptide derived from skeletal muscle myosin light chain kinase; binds calmodulin with nanomolar affinity in the presence of calcium
   1659..1780    -  polyA_signal   SV40 poly(A) signal: SV40 polyadenylation signal
   1803..1872    -  CDS            large T antigen (fragment): large T antigen from SV40 (simian virus 40)
   1895..1941    +  terminator     T7 terminator: transcription terminator for bacteriophage T7 RNA polymerase
   1971..2107    +  terminator     rrnG terminator: transcription terminator from the E. coli ribosomal RNA rrnG operon (Albrechtsen et al., 1991)
   2152..2223    +  misc_feature   3' β-globin insulator: insulator downstream of the human β-globin locus (Farrell et al., 2002)
   2449..3037    -  rep_origin     ori: high-copy-number ColE1/pMB1/pBR322/pUC origin of replication
   3209..3273    -  CDS            bla(M) (fragment): β-lactamase lacking the signal sequence; bla(M); allows cytosolic expression of β-lactamase
   3537..4746    +  promoter       UbC promoter: human ubiquitin C promoter
   4750..5347    +  CDS            PuroR (fragment): puromycin N-acetyltransferase; pac from Streptomyces; confers resistance to puromycin
   5376..5424    +  polyA_signal   poly(A) signal: synthetic polyadenylation signal
   5690..6550    +  CDS            AmpR: β-lactamase; bla; confers resistance to ampicillin, carbenicillin, and related antibiotics
   6563..6699    +  terminator     rrnG terminator: transcription terminator from the E. coli ribosomal RNA rrnG operon (Albrechtsen et al., 1991)
   6844..6915    +  misc_feature   5' β-globin insulator: insulator upstream of the human β-globin locus (Farrell et al., 2002)
   6920..6966    -  terminator     T7 terminator: transcription terminator for bacteriophage T7 RNA polymerase
   6984..7032    -  polyA_signal   poly(A) signal: synthetic polyadenylation signal
   7113..7416    +  enhancer       CMV enhancer: human cytomegalovirus immediate early enhancer
   7489..7506    -  promoter       CMV promoter (fragment): human cytomegalovirus (CMV) immediate early promoter
   7569..7620    +  promoter       CMVd2 promoter: truncated human cytomegalovirus (CMV) immediate early promoter that yields moderately reduced expression relative to the full-length promoter
>Addgene plasmid #152754 | pGBW-m4133740 | depositor full sequence | sequence record 295766 | Full Sequence
CACCATGAAGATTGTAAATAACTGGTTGAAACAACTAATAAAGGTTACTTTAGTGTTCCTGTTTGTCGCC
GCAATCTTCTATCTTATCACCCCGGTGCACGTGATGAGTAAACATACAGACTTTTCTTCAGAAATTATCG
GGTACAAGGCTATCGATGGCGGTGTAACGCGCGACATTGCCTCCACAGATACCTGCTTCGCGAACAAACA
CGCTGACTTTGATACTTGGTTCAGCCAGCGAGGAGGCTCGTACACCAATGACAAAGCCTGTCCACTGATC
GCAGCCGTGATAACTAGAGAGGTTGGATTCGTCGTCCCTGGGCTCCCCGGGACAATTCTCCGTACAACCA
ACGGCGACTTTCTGCATTTTCTGCCCCGGGTGTTCTCCGCAGTCGGTAATATCTGTTATACTCCATCTAA
GCTCATTGAGTACACGGATTTTGCTACCAGCGCGTGCGTGTTGGCCGCAGAATGCACCATATTTAAGGAC
GCTTCTGGAAAACCTGTGCCCTATTGTTACGATACCAATGTGCTTGAGGGCTCAGTTGCCTATGAAAGTC
TGAGGCCAGACACTAGATACGTTTTAATGGATGGAAGCATCATCCAGTTCCCAAACACGTATCTGGAGGG
GTCCGTGCGGGTCGTGACCACATTCGATTCAGAATACTGCCGCCACGGTACATGCGAGAGGTCTGAGGCT
GGCGTATGTGTGTCAACTAGCGGTCGATGGGTTCTAAATAACGATTATTATCGTTCTCTGCCCGGCGTTT
TTTGTGGAGTGGACGCCGTTAACCTTTTGACCAACATGTTTACACCTCTCATTCAGCCCATTGGTGCACT
GGATATCTCCGCGAGTATTGTGGCTGGGGGAATAGTCGCCATTGTCGTAACCTGCTTGGCATACTATTTC
ATGCGTTTCAGGCGAGCTTTTGGCGAATACTCACATGTCGTGGCCTTCAATACTCTTCTGTTTCTGATGA
GCTTCACGGTACTCTGTCTGACCCCAGTATACAGTTTCCTACCTGGGGTGTATTCTGTGATCTACTTATA
CCTCACATTTTACCTGACCAATGACGTGTCCTTTCTGGCCCACATCCAATGGATGGTTATGTTCACGCCG
CTCGTGCCTTTCTGGATTACAATCGCTTATATAATCTGTATTAGCACGAAGCATTTCTATTGGTTCTTTT
CCAACTACTTAAAGCGGCGCGTCGTATTTAATGGGGTATCGTTTAGCACTTTTGAGGAAGCCGCGCTCTG
CACTTTCTTGCTTAATAAGGAGATGTATTTGAAATTAAGATCTGACGTTCTGCTTCCTTTAACACAGTAC
AACAGATACCTGGCGTTGTATAACAAATACAAATATTTCTCGGGAGCCATGGATACAACTTCCTATAGAG
AGGCTGCTTGTTGCCACCTTGCAAAGGCACTCAACGACTTCAGTAACAGCGGCAGTGATGTGCTTTATCA
GCCCCCTCAGACTTCAATAACATCCGCCGTCCTCCAAGAAAACCTTTACTTTCAGTCGAAGAGGCGATGG
AAAAAGAATTTTATCGCGGTGAGTGCAGCCAACAGATTCAAAAAGATATCCTCGTCTGGTGCCCTCTAAG
CTAGCTTGACTGACTGAGATACAGCGTACCTTCAGCTCACAGACATGATAAGATACATTGATGAGTTTGG
ACAAACCACAACTAGAATGCAGTGAAAAAAATGCTTTATTTGTGAAATTTGTGATGCTATTGCTTTATTT
GTAACCATTATAAGCTGCAATAAACAAGTTAACAACAACAATTGCATTCATTTTATGTTTCAGGTTCAGG
GGGAGGTGTGGGAGGTTTTTTAAAGCAAGTAAAACCTCTACAAATGTGGTATTGGCCCATCTCTATCGGT
ATCGTAGCATAACCCCTTGGGGCCTCTAAACGGGTCTTGAGGGGTTTTTTGTGCCCCTCGGGCCGGATTG
CTATCTACCGGCATTGGCGCAGAAAAAAATGCCTGATGCGACGCTGCGCGTCTTATACTCCCACATATGC
CAGATTCAGCAACGGATACGGCTTCCCCAACTTGCCCACTTCCATACGTGTCCTCCTTACCAGAAATTTA
TCCTTAAGGTCGTCAGCTATCCTGCAGGCGATCTCTCGATTTCGATCAAGACATTCCTTTAATGGTCTTT
TCTGGACACCACTAGGGGTCAGAAGTAGTTCATCAAACTTTCTTCCCTCCCTAATCTCATTGGTTACCTT
GGGCTATCGAAACTTAATTAACCAGTCAAGTCAGCTACTTGGCGAGATCGACTTGTCTGGGTTTCGACTA
CGCTCAGAATTGCGTCAGTCAAGTTCGATCTGGTCCTTGCTATTGCACCCGTTCTCCGATTACGAGTTTC
ATTTAAATCATGTGAGCAAAAGGCCAGCAAAAGGCCAGGAACCGTAAAAAGGCCGCGTTGCTGGCGTTTT
TCCATAGGCTCCGCCCCCCTGACGAGCATCACAAAAATCGACGCTCAAGTCAGAGGTGGCGAAACCCGAC
AGGACTATAAAGATACCAGGCGTTTCCCCCTGGAAGCTCCCTCGTGCGCTCTCCTGTTCCGACCCTGCCG
CTTACCGGATACCTGTCCGCCTTTCTCCCTTCGGGAAGCGTGGCGCTTTCTCATAGCTCACGCTGTAGGT
ATCTCAGTTCGGTGTAGGTCGTTCGCTCCAAGCTGGGCTGTGTGCACGAACCCCCCGTTCAGCCCGACCG
CTGCGCCTTATCCGGTAACTATCGTCTTGAGTCCAACCCGGTAAGACACGACTTATCGCCACTGGCAGCA
GCCACTGGTAACAGGATTAGCAGAGCGAGGTATGTAGGCGGTGCTACAGAGTTCTTGAAGTGGTGGCCTA
ACTACGGCTACACTAGAAGAACAGTATTTGGTATCTGCGCTCTGCTGAAGCCAGTTACCTTCGGAAAAAG
AGTTGGTAGCTCTTGATCCGGCAAACAAACCACCGCTGGTAGCGGTGGTTTTTTTGTTTGCAAGCAGCAG
ATTACGCGCAGAAAAAAAGGATCTCAAGAAGATCCTTTGATCTTTTCTACGGGGTCTGACGCTCAGTGGA
ACGAAAACTCACGTTAAGGGATTTTGGTCATGAGATTATCAAAAAGGATCTTCACCTAGATCCTTTTAAA
TTAAAAATGAAGTTTTAAATCAATCTAAAGTATATATGAGTAAACTTGGTCTGACAGTTACCAATGCTTA
ATCAGTGAGGCACCTATCTCAGCGATCTGTCTATTTCGTTCATCCATAGTTGCATTTAAATTTCCGAACT
CTCCAAGGCCCTCGTCGGAAAATCTTCAAACCTTTCGTCCGATCCATCTTGCAGGCTACCTCTCGAACGA
ACTATCGCAAGTCTCTTGGCCGGCCTTGCGCCTTGGCTATTGCTTGGCAGCGCCTATCGCCAGGTATTAC
TCCAATCCCGAATATCCGAGATCGGGATCACCCGAGAGAAGTTCAACCTACATCCTCAATCCCGATCTAT
CCGAGATCCGAGGAATATCGAAATCGGGGCGCGCCTGGCCTCCGCGCCGGGTTTTGGCGCCTCCCGCGGG
CGCCCCCCTCGTCACGGCGAGCGCTGCCACGTCAGACGAAGGGCGCAGGAGCGTCCTGATCCTTCCGCCC
GGACGCTCAGGACAGCGGCCCGCTGCTCATAAGACTCGGCCTTAGAACCCCAGTATCAGCAGAAGGACAT
TTTAGGACGGGACTTGGGTGACTCTAGGGCACTGGTTTTCTTTCCAGAGAGCGGAACAGGCGAGGAAAAG
TAGTCCCTTCTCGGCGATTCTGCGGAGGGATCTCCGTGGGGCGGTGAACGCCGATGATTATATAAGGACG
CGCCGGGTGTGGCACAGCTAGTTCCGTCGCAGCCGGGATTTGGGTCGCGGTTCTTGTTTGTGGATCGCTG
TGATCGTCACTTGGTGAGTAGCGGGCTGCTGGGCTGGCCGGGGCTTTCGTGGCCGCCGGGCCGCTCGGTG
GGACGGAAGCGTGTGGAGAGACCGCCAAGGGCTGTAGTCTGGGTCCGCGAGCAAGGTTGCCCTGAACTGG
GGGTTGGGGGGAGCGCAGCAAAATGGCGGCTGTTCCCGAGTCTTGAATGGAAGACGCTTGTGAGGCGGGC
TGTGAGGTCGTTGAAACAAGGTGGGGGGCATGGTGGGCGGCAAGAACCCAAGGTCTTGAGCCCTTCGCTA
ATGCGGGAAAGCTCTTATTCGGGTGAGATGGGCTGGGCACCATCTGGGGACCCTGACGTGAAGTTTGTCA
CTGACTGGAGAACTCGGTTTGTCGTCTGTTGCGGGGGCGGCAGTTATGGCGGTGCCGTTGGGCAGTGCAC
CCGTACCTTTGGGAGCGCGCGCCCTCGTCGTGTCGTGACGTCACCCGTTCTGTTGGCTTATAATGCAGGG
TGGGGCCACCTGCCGGTAGGTGTGCGGTAGGCTTTTCTCCGTCGCAGGACGCAGGGTTCGGGCCTAGGGT
AGGCTCTCCTGAATCGACAGGCGCCGGACCTCTGGTGAGGGGAGGGATAAGTGAGGCGTCAGTTTCTTTG
GTCGGTTTTATGTACCTATCTTCTTAAGTAGCTGAAGCTCCGGTTTTGAACTATGCGCTCGGGGTTGGCG
AGTGTGTTTTGTGAAGTTTTTTAGGCACCTTTTGAAATGTAATCATTTGGGTCAATATGTAATTTTCAGT
GTTAGACTTGTAAATTGTCCGCTAAATTCTGGCCGTTTTTGGCTTTTTTGTTAGACAACATGACCGAGTA
CAAGCCCACGGTGCGCCTCGCCACCCGCGACGACGTCCCCAGGGCCGTACGCACCCTCGCCGCCGCGTTC
GCCGACTACCCCGCCACGCGCCACACCGTCGATCCGGACCGCCACATCGAGCGGGTCACCGAGCTGCAAG
AACTCTTCCTCACGCGCGTCGGGCTCGACATCGGCAAGGTGTGGGTCGCGGACGACGGCGCCGCGGTGGC
GGTCTGGACCACGCCGGAGAGCGTCGAAGCGGGGGCGGTGTTCGCCGAGATCGGCCCGCGCATGGCCGAG
TTGAGCGGTTCCCGGCTGGCCGCGCAGCAACAGATGGAGGGCCTCCTGGCGCCGCACCGGCCCAAGGAGC
CCGCGTGGTTCCTGGCCACCGTCGGCGTCTCGCCCGACCACCAGGGCAAGGGTCTGGGCAGCGCCGTCGT
GCTCCCCGGAGTGGAGGCCGCCGAGCGCGCCGGGGTGCCCGCCTTCCTGGAGACCTCCGCGCCCCGCAAC
CTCCCCTTCTACGAGCGGCTCGGCTTCACCGTCACCGCCGACGTCGAGGTGCCCGAAGGACCGCGCACCT
GGTGCATGACCCGCAAGCCCGGTGCCTAGGCTAGTATGTAAGCCTAGTCTTAGATAATAAAATCGCTATC
CATCGAAGATGGATGTGTGTTGGTTTTTTGTGTGTGTAACGCTAGGCGCGCCTGGTGTACCGAGAACGAT
CCTCTCAGTGCGAGTCTCGACGATCCATATCGTTGCTTGGCAGTCAGCCAGTCGGAATCCAGCTTGGGAC
CCAGGAAGTCCAATCGTCAGATATTGTACTCAAGCCTGGTCACGGCAGCGTACCGATCTGTTTAAACCTA
GATATTGATAGTCTGATCGGTCAACGTATAATCGAGTCCTAGCTTTTGCAAACATCTATCAAGAGACAGG
ATCAGCAGGAGGCTTTCGCATGAGTATTCAACATTTCCGTGTCGCCCTTATTCCCTTTTTTGCGGCATTT
TGCCTTCCTGTTTTTGCTCACCCAGAAACGCTGGTGAAAGTAAAAGATGCTGAAGATCAGTTGGGTGCGC
GAGTGGGTTACATCGAACTGGATCTCAACAGCGGTAAGATCCTTGAGAGTTTTCGCCCCGAAGAACGCTT
TCCAATGATGAGCACTTTTAAAGTTCTGCTATGTGGCGCGGTATTATCCCGTATTGACGCCGGGCAAGAG
CAACTCGGTCGCCGCATACACTATTCTCAGAATGACTTGGTTGAGTATTCACCAGTCACAGAAAAGCATC
TTACGGATGGCATGACAGTAAGAGAATTATGCAGTGCTGCCATAACCATGAGTGATAACACTGCGGCCAA
CTTACTTCTGACAACGATTGGAGGACCGAAGGAGCTAACCGCTTTTTTGCACAACATGGGGGATCATGTA
ACTCGCCTTGATCGTTGGGAACCGGAGCTGAATGAAGCCATACCAAACGACGAGCGTGACACCACGATGC
CTGTAGCAATGGCAACAACCTTGCGTAAACTATTAACTGGCGAACTACTTACTCTAGCTTCCCGGCAACA
GTTGATAGACTGGATGGAGGCGGATAAAGTTGCAGGACCACTTCTGCGCTCGGCCCTTCCGGCTGGCTGG
TTTATTGCTGATAAATCTGGAGCCGGTGAGCGTGGGTCTCGCGGTATCATTGCAGCACTGGGGCCAGATG
GTAAGCCCTCCCGTATCGTAGTTATCTACACGACGGGGAGTCAGGCAACTATGGATGAACGAAATAGACA
GATCGCTGAGATAGGTGCCTCACTGATTAAGCATTGGTAACCGATTCTAGGTGCATTGGCGCAGAAAAAA
ATGCCTGATGCGACGCTGCGCGTCTTATACTCCCACATATGCCAGATTCAGCAACGGATACGGCTTCCCC
AACTTGCCCACTTCCATACGTGTCCTCCTTACCAGAAATTTATCCTTAAGATCGTTTAAACTCGACTCTG
GCTCTATCGAATCTCCGTCGTTTCGAGCTTACGCGAACAGCCGTGGCGCTCATTTGCTCGTCGGGCATCG
AATCTCGTCAGCTATCGTCAGCTTACCTTTTTGGCAGCGATCGCGGCTCCCGACATCTTGGACCATTAGC
TCCACAGGTATCTTCTTCCCTCTAGTGGTCATAACAGCAGCTTCAGCTACCTCTCAATTCAAAAAACCCC
TCAAGACCCGTTTAGAGGCCCCAAGGGGTTATGCTATCAATCGTTGCGTTACACACACAAAAAACCAACA
CACATCCATCTTCGATGGATAGCGATTTTATTATCTAACTGCTGATCGAGTGTAGCCAGATCTAGTAATC
AATTACGGGGTCATTAGTTCATAGCCCATATATGGAGTTCCGCGTTACATAACTTACGGTAAATGGCCCG
CCTGGCTGACCGCCCAACGACCCCCGCCCATTGACGTCAATAATGACGTATGTTCCCATAGTAACGCCAA
TAGGGACTTTCCATTGACGTCAATGGGTGGAGTATTTACGGTAAACTGCCCACTTGGCAGTACATCAAGT
GTATCATATGCCAAGTACGCCCCCTATTGACGTCAATGACGGTAAATGGCCCGCCTGGCATTATGCCCAG
TACATGACCTTATGGGACTTTCCTACTTGGCAGTACATCTACGTATTAGTCATCGCTATTACCATGCTGA
TGCGGTTTTGGCAGTACATCAATGGGCGTGGATAGCGGTTTGACTCACGGGGATTTCCAAGTCTCCACCC
CATTGACGTCAATGGGAGTTTGTTTTGGCACCAAAATCAACGGGACTTTCCAAAATGTCGTAACAACTCC
GCCCCATTGACGCAAATGGGCGGTAGGCGTGTACGGTGGGAGGTCTATATAAGCAGAGCTGGTTTAGTGA
ACCGTCAGATCAGATCTTTGTCGATCCTACCATCCACTCGACACACCCGCCAGCGGCCGC
